>Addgene plasmid #221996 | TL1 alphaL_DdCBE 1 (left, DddA11-C) | addgene full sequence | sequence record 438699 | Addgene NGS Result
GCACATTTCCCCGAAAAGTGCCACCTGACGTCGACGGATCGGGAGATCTCCCGATCCCCTATGGTGCACT
CTCAGTACAATCTGCTCTGATGCCGCATAGTTAAGCCAGTATCTGCTCCCTGCTTGTGTGTTGGAGGTCG
CTGAGTAGTGCGCGAGCAAAATTTAAGCTACAACAAGGCAAGGCTTGACCGACAATTGCATGAAGAATCT
GCTTAGGGTTAGGCGTTTTGCGCTGCTTCGCGATGTACGGGCCAGATATACGCGTTGACATTGATTATTG
ACTAGTTATTAATAGTAATCAATTACGGGGTCATTAGTTCATAGCCCATATATGGAGTTCCGCGTTACAT
AACTTACGGTAAATGGCCCGCCTGGCTGACCGCCCAACGACCCCCGCCCATTGACGTCAATAATGACGTA
TGTTCCCATAGTAACGCCAATAGGGACTTTCCATTGACGTCAATGGGTGGAGTATTTACGGTAAACTGCC
CACTTGGCAGTACATCAAGTGTATCATATGCCAAGTACGCCCCCTATTGACGTCAATGACGGTAAATGGC
CCGCCTGGCATTATGCCCAGTACATGACCTTATGGGACTTTCCTACTTGGCAGTACATCTACGTATTAGT
CATCGCTATTACCATGGTGATGCGGTTTTGGCAGTACATCAATGGGCGTGGATAGCGGTTTGACTCACGG
GGATTTCCAAGTCTCCACCCCATTGACGTCAATGGGAGTTTGTTTTGGCACCAAAATCAACGGGACTTTC
CAAAATGTCGTAACAACTCCGCCCCATTGACGCAAATGGGCGGTAGGCGTGTACGGTGGGAGGTCTATAT
AAGCAGAGCTCTCTGGCTAACTAGAGAACCCACTGCTTACTGGCTTATCGAAATTAATACGACTCACTAT
AGGGAGACCCAAGCTGGCTAGCACCATGGCCTCCGTTCTGACCCCGCTGCTGCTGCGTGGCCTGACCGGC
TCCGCTCGTCGTCTGCCAGTTCCGCGTGCGAAAATCCATTCCCTGGACTACAAAGACCATGACGGTGATT
ATAAAGATCATGACATCGATTACAAGGATGACGATGACAAGATGGACATCGCGGATCTGCGTACCCTGGG
TTACAGCCAGCAGCAGCAGGAGAAGATCAAGCCAAAGGTGCGCAGCACCGTGGCCCAGCACCATGAAGCT
CTGGTGGGTCACGGCTTCACCCACGCGCACATCGTGGCTCTGAGCCAGCACCCAGCCGCGCTGGGTACCG
TGGCCGTGAAATATCAGGACATGATTGCTGCCCTGCCAGAGGCTACCCATGAAGCGATTGTGGGTGTGGG
CAAGAGAGGAGCCGGTGCTCGTGCGCTGGAGGCCCTGCTGACCGTGGCCGGTGAACTGCGTGGCCCGCCG
CTGCAGCTGGATACCGGCCAGCTGCTGAAAATCGCGAAACGTGGCGGTGTGACCGCTGTGGAAGCTGTGC
ATGCCTGGCGTAATGCTCTGACCGGTGCCCCCCTGAACCTGACCCCGGACCAAGTGGTGGCTATCGCCAG
CAACATTGGCGGCAAGCAAGCGCTCGAAACGGTGCAGCGGCTGTTGCCGGTGCTGTGCCAGGACCATGGC
CTGACCCCGGACCAAGTGGTGGCTATCGCCAGCAACATTGGCGGCAAGCAAGCGCTCGAAACGGTGCAGC
GGCTGTTGCCGGTGCTGTGCCAGGACCATGGCCTGACTCCGGACCAAGTGGTGGCTATCGCCAGCCACGA
TGGCGGCAAGCAAGCGCTCGAAACGGTGCAGCGGCTGTTGCCGGTGCTGTGCCAGGACCATGGCCTGACC
CCGGACCAAGTGGTGGCTATCGCCAGCAACATTGGCGGCAAGCAAGCGCTCGAAACGGTGCAGCGGCTGT
TGCCGGTGCTGTGCCAGGACCATGGCCTGACCCCGGACCAAGTGGTGGCTATCGCCAGCAACAATGGCGG
CAAGCAAGCGCTCGAAACGGTGCAGCGGCTGTTGCCGGTGCTGTGCCAGGACCATGGCCTGACCCCGGAC
CAAGTGGTGGCTATCGCCAGCAACAATGGCGGCAAGCAAGCGCTCGAAACGGTGCAGCGGCTGTTGCCGG
TGCTGTGCCAGGACCATGGCCTGACCCCGGACCAAGTGGTGGCTATCGCCAGCAACAATGGCGGCAAGCA
AGCGCTCGAAACGGTGCAGCGGCTGTTGCCGGTGCTGTGCCAGGACCATGGCCTCACACCCGATCAGGTC
GTGGCTATCGCCAGCAACGGTGGCGGCAAGCAAGCGCTCGAAACGGTGCAGCGGCTGTTGCCGGTGCTGT
GCCAGGACCATGGCCTGACCCCGGACCAAGTGGTGGCTATCGCCAGCAACGGTGGCGGCAAGCAAGCGCT
CGAAACGGTGCAGCGGCTGTTGCCGGTGCTGTGCCAGGACCATGGCCTGACCCCGGACCAAGTGGTGGCT
ATCGCCAGCAACGGTGGCGGCAAGCAAGCGCTCGAAACGGTGCAGCGGCTGTTGCCGGTGCTGTGCCAGG
ACCATGGCCTGACCCCGGACCAAGTGGTGGCTATCGCCAGCAACAATGGCGGCAAGCAAGCGCTCGAAAC
GGTGCAGCGGCTGTTGCCGGTGCTGTGCCAGGACCATGGCCTGACCCCGGACCAAGTGGTGGCTATCGCC
AGCAACGGTGGCGGCAAGCAAGCGCTCGAAACGGTGCAGCGGCTGTTGCCGGTGCTGTGCCAGGACCATG
GCCTGACCCCGGACCAAGTGGTGGCTATCGCCAGCAACGGTGGCGGCAAGCAAGCGCTCGAAACGGTGCA
GCGGCTGTTGCCGGTGCTGTGCCAGGACCATGGCCTGACCCCGGACCAAGTGGTGGCTATCGCCAGCAAC
ATTGGCGGCAAGCAAGCGCTCGAAACGGTGCAGCGGCTGTTGCCGGTGCTGTGCCAGGACCATGGCCTGA
CCCCGGACCAAGTGGTGGCTATCGCCAGCAACATTGGCGGCAAGCAAGCGCTCGAAACGGTGCAGCGGCT
GTTGCCGGTGCTGTGCCAGGACCATGGCCTGACCCCGGACCAAGTGGTGGCTATCGCCAGCAACAATGGC
GGCAAGCAAGCGCTCGAAAGCATTGTGGCCCAGCTGAGCCGGCCTGATCCGGCGTTGGCCGCGTTGACCA
ACGATCACCTGGTGGCCCTGGCCTGCCTGGGCGGTCGTCCGGCCCTGGATGCGGTGAAGAAAGGCCTGGG
TGGATCCGCCATTCCAGTGAAGCGCGGCGCTACCGGTGAAACCAAAGTGTTTATCGGTAACAGCAACAGC
CCGAAGAGCCCGACCAAAGGCGGTTGCTCTGGCGGCTCAACTAATCTGAGCGACATCATTGAGAAGGAGA
CTGGGAAACAGCTGGTCATTCAGGAGTCCATCCTGATGCTGCCTGAGGAGGTGGAGGAAGTGATCGGCAA
CAAGCCAGAGTCTGACATCCTGGTGCACACCGCCTACGACGAGTCCACAGATGAGAATGTGATGCTGCTG
ACCTCTGACGCCCCCGAGTATAAGCCTTGGGCCCTGGTCATCCAGGATTCTAACGGCGAGAATAAGATCA
AGATGCTGTGATAAGGGGTCTTTGTCCTCTGTACTGTCTCTCTCCTTGCCCCTAACCCAAAAAGCTTCAT
TTTTCTGTGTAGGCTGCACAAGAGCCTTGATTGAAGATATATTCTTTCTGAACAGTATTTAAGGTTTCCA
ATAAAATGTACACCCCTCAGAACTTCTGAGGCGGAAAGAACCAGCTGGGGCTCTAGGGGGTATCCCC
[124 nt withheld, positions 3778-3901]
C
[91 nt withheld, positions 3903-3993]
A
[49 nt withheld, positions 3995-4043]
CCTTTGACGTTGGAGTCCACGTTCTTT
[37 nt withheld, positions 4071-4107]
ACCCTATCTCGGTCTATTCTTTTGATTTATAAGGGATTTTGCCGATTTCGGCCTATTGGTTAAAAAATGA
GCTGATTTAACAAAAATTTAACGCGAATTAATTCTGTGGAATGTGTGTCAGTTAGGGTGTGGAAAGTCCC
CAGGCTCCCCAGCAGGCAGAAGTATGCAAAGCATGCATCTCAATTAGTCAGCAACCAGGTGTGGAAAGTC
CCCAGGCTCCCCAGCAGGCAGAAGTATGCAAAGCATGCATCTCAATTAGTCAGCAACCATAGTCCCGCCC
CTAACTCCGCCCATCCCGCCCCTAACTCCGCCCAGTTCCGCCCATTCTCCGCCCCATGGCTGACTAATTT
TTTTTATTTATGCAGAGGCCGAGGCCGCCTCTGCCTCTGAGCTATTCCAGAAGTAGTGAGGAGGCTTTTT
TGGAGGCCTAGGCTTTTGCAAAAAGCTCCCGGGAGCTTGTATATCCATTTTCGGATCTGATCAGCACGTG
TTGACAATTAATCATCGGCATAGTATATCGGCATAGTATAATACGACAAGGTGAGGAACTAAACCATGGC
CAAGCCTTTGTCTCAAGAAGAATCCACCCTCATTGAAAGAGCAACGGCTACAATCAACAGCATCCCCATC
TCTGAAGACTACAGCGTCGCCAGCGCAGCTCTCTCTAGCGACGGCCGCATCTTCACTGGTGTCAATGTAT
ATCATTTTACTGGGGGACCTTGTGCAGAACTCGTGGTGCTGGGCACTGCTGCTGCTGCGGCAGCTGGCAA
CCTGACTTGTATCGTCGCGATCGGAAATGAGAACAGGGGCATCTTGAGCCCCTGCGGACGGTGCCGACAG
GTGCTTCTCGATCTGCATCCTGGGATCAAAGCCATAGTGAAGGACAGTGATGGACAGCCGACGGCAGTTG
GGATTCGTGAATTGCTGCCCTCTGGTTATGTGTGGGAGGGCTAAGCACTTCGTGGCCGAGGAGCAGGACT
GACACGTGCTACGAGATTTCGATTCCACCGCCGCCTTCTATGAAAGGTTGGGCTTCGGAATCGTTTTCCG
GGACGCCGGCTGGATGATCCTCCAGCGCGGGGATCTCATGCTGGAGTTCTTCGCCCACCCCAACTTGTTT
ATTGCAGCTTATAATGGTTACAAATAAAGCAATAGCATCACAAATTTCACAAATAAAGCATTTTTTTCAC
TGCATTCTAGTTGTGGTTTGTCCAAACTCATCAATGTATCTTATCATGTCTGTATACCGTCGACCTCTAG
CTAGAGCTTGGCGTAATCATGGTCATAGCTGTTTCCTGTGTGAAATTGTTATCCGCTCACAATTCCACAC
AACATACGAGCCGGAAGCATAAAGTGTAAAGCCTGGGGTGCCTAATGAGTGAGCTAACTCACATTAATTG
CGTTGCGCTCACTGCCCGCTTTCCAGTCGGGAAACCTGTCGTGCCAGCTGCATTAATGAATCGGCCAACG
CGCGGGGAGAGGCGGTTTGCGTATTGGGCGCTCTTCCGCTTCCTCGCTCACTGACTCGCTGCGCTCGGTC
GTTCGGCTGCGGCGAGCGGTATCAGCTCACTCAAAGGCGGTAATACGGTTATCCACAGAATCAGGGGATA
ACGCAGGAAAGAACATGTGAGCAAAAGGCCAGCAAAAGGCCAGGAACCGTAAAAAGGCCGCGTTGCTGGC
GTTTTTCCATAGGCTCCGCCCCCCTGACGAGCATCACAAAAATCGACGCTCAAGTCAGAGGTGGCGAAAC
CCGACAGGACTATAAAGATACCAGGCGTTTCCCCCTGGAAGCTCCCTCGTGCGCTCTCCTGTTCCGACCC
TGCCGCTTACCGGATACCTGTCCGCCTTTCTCCCTTCGGGAAGCGTGGCGCTTTCTCATAGCTCACGCTG
TAGGTATCTCAGTTCGGTGTAGGTCGTTCGCTCCAAGCTGGGCTGTGTGCACGAACCCCCCGTTCAGCCC
GACCGCTGCGCCTTATCCGGTAACTATCGTCTTGAGTCCAACCCGGTAAGACACGACTTATCGCCACTGG
CAGCAGCCACTGGTAACAGGATTAGCAGAGCGAGGTATGTAGGCGGTGCTACAGAGTTCTTGAAGTGGTG
GCCTAACTACGGCTACACTAGAAGAACAGTATTTGGTATCTGCGCTCTGCTGAAGCCAGTTACCTTCGGA
AAAAGAGTTGGTAGCTCTTGATCCGGCAAACAAACCACCGCTGGTAGCGGTGGTTTTTTTGTTTGCAAGC
AGCAGATTACGCGCAGAAAAAAAGGATCTCAAGAAGATCCTTTGATCTTTTCTACGGGGTCTGACGCTCA
GTGGAACGAAAACTCACGTTAAGGGATTTTGGTCATGAGATTATCAAAAAGGATCTTCACCTAGATCCTT
TTAAATTAAAAATGAAGTTTTAAATCAATCTAAAGTATATATGAGTAAACTTGGTCTGACAGTTACCAAT
GTTTAATCAGTGAGGCACCTATCTCAGCGATCTGTCTATTTCGTTCATCCATAGTTGCCTGACTCCCCGT
CGTGTAGATAACTACGATACGGGAGGGCTTACCATCTGGCCCCAGTGCTGCAATGATACCGCGAGACCCA
CGCTCACCGGCTCCAGATTTATCAGCAATAAACCAGCCAGCCGGAAGGGCCGAGCGCAGAAGTGGTCCTG
CAACTTTATCCGCCTCCATCCAGTCTATTAATTGTTGCCGGGAAGCTAGAGTAAGTAGTTCGCCAGTTAA
TAGTTTGCGCAACGTTGTTGCCATTGCTACAGGCATCGTGGTGTCACGCTCGTCGTTTGGTATGGCTTCA
TTCAGCTCCGGTTCCCAACGATCAAGGCGAGTTACATGATCCCCCATGTTGTGCAAAAAAGCGGTTAGCT
CCTTCGGTCCTCCGATCGTTGTCAGAAGTAAGTTGGCCGCAGTGTTATCACTCATGGTTATGGCAGCACT
GCATAATTCTCTTACTGTCATGCCATCCGTAAGATGCTTTTCTGTGACTGGTGAGTACTCAACCAAGTCA
TTCTGAGAATAGTGTATGCGGCGACCGAGTTGCTCTTGCCCGGCGTCAATACGGGATAATACCGCGCCAC
ATAGCAGAACTTTAAAAGTGCTCATCATTGGAAAACGTTCTTCGGGGCGAAAACTCTCAAGGATCTTACC
GCTGTTGAGATCCAGTTCGATGTAACCCACTCGTGCACCCAACTGATCTTCAGCATCTTTTACTTTCACC
AGCGTTTCTGGGTGAGCAAAAACAGGAAGGCAAAATGCCGCAAAAAAGGGAATAAGGGCGACACGGAAAT
GTTGAATACTCATACTCTTCCTTTTTCAATATTATTGAAGCATTTATCAGGGTTATTGTCTCATGAGCGG
ATACATATTTGAATGTATTTAGAAAAATAAACAAATAGGGGTTCCGC
Features (pLannotate 1.2.2; 25 found; start..end, strand, type, name):
     60..112     -  misc_feature   bom (fragment): basis of mobility region from pBR322
    267..646     +  enhancer       CMV enhancer: human cytomegalovirus immediate early enhancer
    647..850     +  promoter       CMV promoter: human cytomegalovirus (CMV) immediate early promoter
    846..879     +  LTR            5' LTR (truncated) (fragment): truncated 5' long terminal repeat (LTR) from HIV-1
    895..913     +  promoter       T7 promoter: promoter for bacteriophage T7 RNA polymerase
    942..1025    +  CDS            COX8A (fragment): COX8A_HUMAN - Also known as COX8, COX8L. Experimental evidence at protein level: Swiss-Prot protein existence level 1. Component of the cytochrome c oxidase, the last enzyme in the mitochondrial electron transport chain which drives oxidative phosphorylation. The respiratory chain contains 3 multisubunit complexes succinate dehydrogenase (complex II, CII), ubiquinol- cytochrome c oxidoreductase (cytochrome b-c1 complex, complex III, CIII) and cytochrome c oxidase (complex IV, CIV), that cooperate to transfer electrons derived from NADH and succinate to molecular oxygen, creating an electrochem
   1026..1091    +  CDS            3xFLAG: three tandem FLAG® epitope tags, followed by an enterokinase cleavage site
   1104..1610    +  CDS            avrBs3 (fragment): AVRB3_XANEU - Experimental evidence at protein level: Swiss-Prot protein existence level 1. Avirulence protein. Acts as a transcription factor in C.annuum plants. In susceptible plants lacking the Bs3 resistance gene induces expression of a number of genes, including genes homologous to a family of auxin-induced genes, alpha-expansin genes, pectate lyase, anthocyanidin glucoside rhamnosyl transferase and at least one transcription factor, UPA20. Their expression leads to plant hypertrophy in mesophyll cells, probably mainly mediated by UPA20 (PubMed:17962565). In resistant plants induces the h
   3099..3245    +  CDS            avrBs3 (fragment): AVRB3_XANEU - Experimental evidence at protein level: Swiss-Prot protein existence level 1. Avirulence protein. Acts as a transcription factor in C.annuum plants. In susceptible plants lacking the Bs3 resistance gene induces expression of a number of genes, including genes homologous to a family of auxin-induced genes, alpha-expansin genes, pectate lyase, anthocyanidin glucoside rhamnosyl transferase and at least one transcription factor, UPA20. Their expression leads to plant hypertrophy in mesophyll cells, probably mainly mediated by UPA20 (PubMed:17962565). In resistant plants induces the h
   3330..3578    +  CDS            UGI: UNGI_BPPB2 - Experimental evidence at protein level: Swiss-Prot protein existence level 1. This protein binds specifically and reversibly to the host uracil-DNA glycosylase, preventing removal of uracil residues from PBS2 DNA by the host uracil-excision repair system. From Bacillus phage PBS2 (Bacteriophage PBS2).
   3736..3757    +  promoter       SV40 promoter (fragment): SV40 enhancer and early promoter
   3778..4206    +  rep_origin     f1 ori (sequence partly withheld): f1 bacteriophage origin of replication; arrow indicates direction of (+) strand synthesis
   4220..4549    +  promoter       SV40 promoter: SV40 enhancer and early promoter
   4597..4644    +  promoter       EM7 promoter: synthetic bacterial promoter&nbsp
   4663..5061    +  CDS            BSD: blasticidin S deaminase; Aspergillus terreus BSD; confers resistance to blasticidin
   5062..5089    +  CDS            BleoR (fragment): antibiotic-binding protein; Sh ble from Streptoalloteichus hindustanus; confers resistance to bleomycin, phleomycin, and Zeocin™
   5099..5224    +  CDS            ble (fragment): BLE_KLEPN - Experimental evidence at protein level: Swiss-Prot protein existence level 1. Binding protein with a strong affinity to the bleomycin family of antibiotics. Binds to CL990; an antimitotic-antibiotic compound. From Klebsiella pneumoniae.
   5219..5340    +  polyA_signal   SV40 poly(A) signal: SV40 polyadenylation signal
   5413..5429    -  protein_bind   lac operator: The lac repressor binds to the lac operator to inhibit transcription in E. coli. This inhibition can be relieved by adding lactose or isopropyl-β-D-thiogalactopyranoside (IPTG). lac repressor encoded by lacI
   5437..5467    -  promoter       lac promoter: promoter for the E. coli lac operon
   5482..5503    -  protein_bind   CAP binding site: CAP binding activates transcription in the presence of cAMP. E. coli catabolite activator protein
   5516..5608    -  CDS            lacI (fragment): lac repressor; lacI; The lac repressor binds to the lac operator to inhibit transcription in E. coli. This inhibition can be relieved by adding lactose or isopropyl-β-D-thiogalactopyranoside (IPTG).
   5791..6379    -  rep_origin     ori: high-copy-number ColE1/pMB1/pBR322/pUC origin of replication
   6550..7410    -  CDS            AmpR: β-lactamase; bla; confers resistance to ampicillin, carbenicillin, and related antibiotics
   7411..1       -  promoter       AmpR promoter (across the origin): bla
