[The description below was written by a language model from this plasmid's Addgene catalogue record and pLannotate feature annotations shown in this document.]
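Description:
TL1 alphaL_DdCBE 1 (left, DddA11-C) is a pCMV-based mammalian expression plasmid of about 7.5 kb that encodes one arm, the left half, of a split TALE-guided mitochondrial cytosine base editor (DdCBE). It is propagated in E. coli through a high-copy ColE1/pUC-type origin with ampicillin resistance (AmpR), and it also carries an f1 origin. For selection in mammalian cells, an SV40 promoter drives a blasticidin S deaminase cassette ending in an SV40 polyadenylation signal. An EM7 bacterial promoter sits upstream of the same gene. The short bleomycin-resistance, lac and lacI annotations are fragments that appear to be backbone remnants.

The payload is a synthetic fusion expressed from the CMV enhancer/promoter, with a T7 promoter just upstream of the coding region. From the N terminus, it comprises the COX8A mitochondrial targeting sequence for import into the matrix, a 3xFLAG tag for detection, and a TALE N-terminal domain. That domain is in the "alphaN" form and carries the recorded Q231R, W232G and S233A substitutions. Next come the TL1 TALE repeat array, assembled by Golden Gate cloning between retained BsmBI sites, and the TALE C-terminal domain. These are followed by the C-terminal split half (1397C) of the DddA double-stranded DNA cytidine deaminase in the DddA6/11 variant with T1413I, and then a uracil glycosylase inhibitor (UGI) that protects the deaminated base from excision repair. An ATP5B 3'UTR follows the coding sequence. The feature table annotates only the TALE flanks (as avrBs3 fragments), not the repeats or DddA. This arm alone should be inactive; it is presumably co-expressed with a matching right arm bearing the complementary DddA half to reconstitute deaminase activity at the mitochondrial DNA target and install C-to-T edits.
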