Addgene plasmid #221996: TL1 alphaL_DdCBE 1 (left, DddA11-C)
Purpose: Expresses mitochondrial cytosine base editor arm in mammalian cells
Depositing lab: Stephen Ekker. Depositing organization: Mayo Foundation for Medical Education and Research. Publication: Unconstrained Precision Mitochondrial Genome Editing with alphaDdCBEs. Castillo SR, Simone BW, Clark KJ, Devaux P, Ekker SC. Hum Gene Ther. 2024 Sep 24. doi: 10.1089/hum.2024.073. PubMed 39212664.
Backbone
  Vector backbone: pCMV
  Backbone size w/o insert (bp): 4717
  Vector type: Mammalian Expression, CRISPR
  Selectable markers: Blasticidin
Growth in bacteria
  Bacterial resistance: Ampicillin, 100 μg/mL
  Growth temperature: 30°C
  Growth strain: NEB Stable
  Copy number: High Copy
Gene/Insert
  Gene/Insert name: COX8A MTS-3xFLAG-TALE NT-alphaN-TL1 TALE repeats (alphaL-1 left)-TALE CTD-DddA6/11 1397C-UGI-ATP5B 3'UTR
  Species: Synthetic
  Insert size (bp): 2797
  Mutation: TALE: Q231R, W232G, S233A | DddA: T1413I
  Promoter: CMV
  Tag / fusion protein: 3xFLAG (N terminal on backbone)
  Cloning method: Golden Gate
  Sequencing primers: 5′ T7; 3′ ACACCCGCCGCGCTTAATGC
Terms and licenses: Academic/Nonprofit Terms; Industry Terms: Not Available to Industry
Depositor comments: 5' Cloning Site: BsmBI (Not Destroyed), 3' Cloning Site: BsmBI (Not Destroyed). Please visit https://www.biorxiv.org/content/10.1101/2024.05.13.593977v1 for bioRxiv preprint.
How to cite: TL1 alphaL_DdCBE 1 (left, DddA11-C) was a gift from Stephen Ekker (Addgene plasmid # 221996 ; http://n2t.net/addgene:221996 ; RRID:Addgene_221996)
