>Addgene plasmid #221996 | TL1 alphaL_DdCBE 1 (left, DddA11-C) | depositor partial sequence | sequence record 434699 | Partial
ATGGCCTCCGTTCTGACCCCGCTGCTGCTGCGTGGCCTGACCGGCTCCGCTCGTCGTCTGCCAGTTCCGC
GTGCGAAAATCCATTCCCTGGACTACAAAGACCATGACGGTGATTATAAAGATCATGACATCGATTACAA
GGATGACGATGACAAGATGGACATCGCGGATCTGCGTACCCTGGGTTACAGCCAGCAGCAGCAGGAGAAG
ATCAAGCCAAAGGTGCGCAGCACCGTGGCCCAGCACCATGAAGCTCTGGTGGGTCACGGCTTCACCCACG
CGCACATCGTGGCTCTGAGCCAGCACCCAGCCGCGCTGGGTACCGTGGCCGTGAAATATCAGGACATGAT
TGCTGCCCTGCCAGAGGCTACCCATGAAGCGATTGTGGGTGTGGGCAAGAGAGGAGCCGGTGCTCGTGCG
CTGGAGGCCCTGCTGACCGTGGCCGGTGAACTGCGTGGCCCGCCGCTGCAGCTGGATACCGGCCAGCTGC
TGAAAATCGCGAAACGTGGCGGTGTGACCGCTGTGGAAGCTGTGCATGCCTGGCGTAATGCTCTGACCGG
TGCCCCCCTGAACCTGACCCCGGACCAAGTGGTGGCTATCGCCAGCAACATTGGCGGCAAGCAAGCGCTC
GAAACGGTGCAGCGGCTGTTGCCGGTGCTGTGCCAGGACCATGGCCTGACCCCGGACCAAGTGGTGGCTA
TCGCCAGCAACATTGGCGGCAAGCAAGCGCTCGAAACGGTGCAGCGGCTGTTGCCGGTGCTGTGCCAGGA
CCATGGCCTGACTCCGGACCAAGTGGTGGCTATCGCCAGCCACGATGGCGGCAAGCAAGCGCTCGAAACG
GTGCAGCGGCTGTTGCCGGTGCTGTGCCAGGACCATGGCCTGACCCCGGACCAAGTGGTGGCTATCGCCA
GCAACATTGGCGGCAAGCAAGCGCTCGAAACGGTGCAGCGGCTGTTGCCGGTGCTGTGCCAGGACCATGG
CCTGACCCCGGACCAAGTGGTGGCTATCGCCAGCAACAATGGCGGCAAGCAAGCGCTCGAAACGGTGCAG
CGGCTGTTGCCGGTGCTGTGCCAGGACCATGGCCTGACCCCGGACCAAGTGGTGGCTATCGCCAGCAACA
ATGGCGGCAAGCAAGCGCTCGAAACGGTGCAGCGGCTGTTGCCGGTGCTGTGCCAGGACCATGGCCTGAC
CCCGGACCAAGTGGTGGCTATCGCCAGCAACAATGGCGGCAAGCAAGCGCTCGAAACGGTGCAGCGGCTG
TTGCCGGTGCTGTGCCAGGACCATGGCCTCACACCCGATCAGGTCGTGGCTATCGCCAGCAACGGTGGCG
GCAAGCAAGCGCTCGAAACGGTGCAGCGGCTGTTGCCGGTGCTGTGCCAGGACCATGGCCTGACCCCGGA
CCAAGTGGTGGCTATCGCCAGCAACGGTGGCGGCAAGCAAGCGCTCGAAACGGTGCAGCGGCTGTTGCCG
GTGCTGTGCCAGGACCATGGCCTGACCCCGGACCAAGTGGTGGCTATCGCCAGCAACGGTGGCGGCAAGC
AAGCGCTCGAAACGGTGCAGCGGCTGTTGCCGGTGCTGTGCCAGGACCATGGCCTGACCCCGGACCAAGT
GGTGGCTATCGCCAGCAACAATGGCGGCAAGCAAGCGCTCGAAACGGTGCAGCGGCTGTTGCCGGTGCTG
TGCCAGGACCATGGCCTGACCCCGGACCAAGTGGTGGCTATCGCCAGCAACGGTGGCGGCAAGCAAGCGC
TCGAAACGGTGCAGCGGCTGTTGCCGGTGCTGTGCCAGGACCATGGCCTGACCCCGGACCAAGTGGTGGC
TATCGCCAGCAACGGTGGCGGCAAGCAAGCGCTCGAAACGGTGCAGCGGCTGTTGCCGGTGCTGTGCCAG
GACCATGGCCTGACCCCGGACCAAGTGGTGGCTATCGCCAGCAACATTGGCGGCAAGCAAGCGCTCGAAA
CGGTGCAGCGGCTGTTGCCGGTGCTGTGCCAGGACCATGGCCTGACCCCGGACCAAGTGGTGGCTATCGC
CAGCAACATTGGCGGCAAGCAAGCGCTCGAAACGGTGCAGCGGCTGTTGCCGGTGCTGTGCCAGGACCAT
GGCCTGACCCCGGACCAAGTGGTGGCTATCGCCAGCAACAATGGCGGCAAGCAAGCGCTCGAAAGCATTG
TGGCCCAGCTGAGCCGGCCTGATCCGGCGTTGGCCGCGTTGACCAACGATCACCTGGTGGCCCTGGCCTG
CCTGGGCGGTCGTCCGGCCCTGGATGCGGTGAAGAAAGGCCTGGGTGGATCCGCCATTCCAGTGAAGCGC
GGCGCTACCGGTGAAACCAAAGTGTTTATCGGTAACAGCAACAGCCCGAAGAGCCCGACCAAAGGCGGTT
GCTCTGGCGGCTCAACTAATCTGAGCGACATCATTGAGAAGGAGACTGGGAAACAGCTGGTCATTCAGGA
GTCCATCCTGATGCTGCCTGAGGAGGTGGAGGAAGTGATCGGCAACAAGCCAGAGTCTGACATCCTGGTG
CACACCGCCTACGACGAGTCCACAGATGAGAATGTGATGCTGCTGACCTCTGACGCCCCCGAGTATAAGC
CTTGGGCCCTGGTCATCCAGGATTCTAACGGCGAGAATAAGATCAAGATGCTGTGATAAGGGGTCTTTGT
CCTCTGTACTGTCTCTCTCCTTGCCCCTAACCCAAAAAGCTTCATTTTTCTGTGTAGGCTGCACAAGAGC
CTTGATTGAAGATATATTCTTTCTGAACAGTATTTAAGGTTTCCAATAAAATGTACACCCCTCAGAA
